Addgene plasmid #97019: pEAHISPApqsE
Purpose: Expressing Pseudomonas aeruginosa pqsE protein
Depositing lab: Huanting Liu & James Naismith. Depositing organization: University of St. Andrews. Publication: The Scottish Structural Proteomics Facility: targets, methods and outputs. Oke M, Carter LG, Johnson KA, Liu H, McMahon SA, Yan X, Kerou M, Weikart ND, Kadi N, Sheikh MA, Schmelz S, Dorward M, Zawadzki M, Cozens C, Falconer H, Powers H, Overton IM, van Niekerk CA, Peng X, Patel P, Garrett RA, Prangishvili D, Botting CH, Coote PJ, Dryden DT, Barton GJ, Schwarz-Linek U, Challis GL, Taylor GL, White MF, Naismith JH. J Struct Funct Genomics. 2010 Jun;11(2):167-80. doi: 10.1007/s10969-010-9090-y. Epub 2010 Apr 24. PubMed 20419351.
Backbone
  Vector backbone: pEAHISTEV, modified from pDEST14
  Backbone manufacturer: BSRC, University of St Andrews
  Backbone size w/o insert (bp): 3705
  Total vector size (bp): 4611
  Modifications to backbone: none
Growth in bacteria
  Bacterial resistance: Ampicillin, 100 μg/mL
  Growth temperature: 37°C
  Growth strain: DH5alpha
  Growth instructions: Protein expression in DE3 strains
  Copy number: High Copy
Gene/Insert
  Gene/Insert name: Quinolone signal response protein (alt name: pqsE)
  Species: Pseudomonas aeruginosa
  Insert size (bp): 906
  Mutation: none
  Promoter: T7
  Tag / fusion protein: N-ter TEV protease cleavable 6HIs (N terminal on backbone)
  Cloning method: Gateway Cloning
  Sequencing primers: 5′ T7 promoter; 3′ T7 terminator
Resource information
  A portion of this plasmid was derived from a plasmid made by: original
Terms and licenses: Academic/Nonprofit Terms; Industry Terms: Not Available to Industry
How to cite: pEAHISPApqsE was a gift from Huanting Liu & James Naismith (Addgene plasmid # 97019 ; http://n2t.net/addgene:97019 ; RRID:Addgene_97019)
