[The description below was written by a language model from this plasmid's Addgene catalogue record and pLannotate feature annotations shown in this document.]
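Description:
pEAHISPApqsE is a bacterial expression plasmid of about 4.6 kb for producing the Pseudomonas aeruginosa quinolone signal response protein PqsE in Escherichia coli. It is built on pEAHISTEV, a derivative of the Gateway destination vector pDEST14. The plasmid replicates from a ColE1/pMB1-type origin and is selected with ampicillin through the bla (AmpR) gene under its own promoter. The backbone also carries an f1 phage origin, the pBR322 bom mobilisation region and a rop gene. The catalogue lists the plasmid as high copy, although rop is normally associated with reduced copy number. The depositor sequence and the repository's sequencing result differ by only a few nucleotides in length. They show the same set of features in the same order, with different numbering start points.

The expression cassette consists of a T7 promoter and the phage T7 gene 10 ribosome binding site. These drive an open reading frame that begins with a vector-encoded N-terminal hexahistidine tag, followed by a TEV protease cleavage site and then the unmutated, full-length pqsE coding sequence of roughly 900 bp. A T7 terminator closes the unit. The tag allows metal-affinity purification, and TEV digestion can then remove it to leave near-native protein. A second short His-tag fragment and a fragment resembling a T7 gene 10-derived sequence are annotated between the insert and the terminator. The record describes only an N-terminal tag, so these are probably untranslated vector remnants. Because transcription depends on T7 RNA polymerase, expression requires DE3 lysogen strains, while a cloning strain is used for propagation. PqsE is a thioesterase in the biosynthesis of the HHQ and PQS quorum-sensing signals. The construct came from a structural proteomics programme and suits recombinant protein production for structural and biochemical work.
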