Features (pLannotate 1.2.2; 15 found; start..end, strand, type, name):
     12..467     +  rep_origin     f1 ori (sequence partly withheld): f1 bacteriophage origin of replication; arrow indicates direction of (+) strand synthesis
    494..598     +  promoter       AmpR promoter: bla
    599..1459    +  CDS            AmpR: β-lactamase; bla; confers resistance to ampicillin, carbenicillin, and related antibiotics
   1630..2218    +  rep_origin     ori: high-copy-number ColE1/pMB1/pBR322/pUC origin of replication
   2404..2546    -  misc_feature   bom: basis of mobility region from pBR322
   2648..2839    -  CDS            rop: Rop protein, which maintains plasmids at low copy number; rop
   2856..3236    +  CDS            YPB1_ECOLX: Protein predicted: Swiss-Prot protein existence level 4. From Escherichia coli.
   3348..3366    +  promoter       T7 promoter: promoter for bacteriophage T7 RNA polymerase
   3398..3420    +  RBS            RBS: efficient ribosome binding site from bacteriophage T7 gene 10 (Olins and Rangwala, 1989)
   3438..3457    +  CDS            8xHis (fragment): 8xHis affinity tag
   3479..3499    +  CDS            TEV site: tobacco etch virus (TEV) protease recognition and cleavage site
   3503..4405    +  CDS            pqsE: PQSE_PSEAE - Experimental evidence at protein level: Swiss-Prot protein existence level 1. Required for the biosynthesis of the quorum-sensing signaling molecules 2-heptyl-4(1H)-quinolone (HHQ) and 2-heptyl-3-hydroxy-4(1H)- quinolone (Pseudomonas quinolone signal or PQS), which are important for biofilm formation and virulence. Catalyzes the hydrolysis of the intermediate 2-aminobenzoylacetyl-CoA (2-ABA-CoA) to form 2- aminobenzoylacetate (2-ABA), the precursor of HHQ. In vitro, can also hydrolyze other substrates such as S-ethyl-acetothioacetate and acetoacetyl-CoA, but is inactive against an
   4455..4472    +  CDS            9xHis (fragment): 9xHis affinity tag
   4482..4531    +  CDS            SET1 (fragment): solubility-enhancement tag derived from T7 phage gene 10B
   4539..4586    +  terminator     T7 terminator: transcription terminator for bacteriophage T7 RNA polymerase
>Addgene plasmid #97019 | pEAHISPApqsE | depositor full sequence | sequence record 178634 | full coding sequence of P aeruginosa pqsE protein and 6His
TGGCGAATGGG
[124 nt withheld, positions 12-135]
C
[91 nt withheld, positions 137-227]
A
[49 nt withheld, positions 229-277]
CCTTTGACGTTGGAGTCCACGTTCTTT
[37 nt withheld, positions 305-341]
ACCCTATCTCGGTCTATTCTTTTGATTTATAAGGGATTTTGCCGATTTCGGCCTATTGGTTAAAAAATGA
GCTGATTTAACAAAAATTTAACGCGAATTTTAACAAAATATTAACGTTTACAATTTCAGGTGGCACTTTT
CGGGGAAATGTGCGCGGAACCCCTATTTGTTTATTTTTCTAAATACATTCAAATATGTATCCGCTCATGA
GACAATAACCCTGATAAATGCTTCAATAATATTGAAAAAGGAAGAGTATGAGTATTCAACATTTCCGTGT
CGCCCTTATTCCCTTTTTTGCGGCATTTTGCCTTCCTGTTTTTGCTCACCCAGAAACGCTGGTGAAAGTA
AAAGATGCTGAAGATCAGTTGGGTGCACGAGTGGGTTACATCGAACTGGATCTCAACAGCGGTAAGATCC
TTGAGAGTTTTCGCCCCGAAGAACGTTTTCCAATGATGAGCACTTTTAAAGTTCTGCTATGTGGCGCGGT
ATTATCCCGTATTGACGCCGGGCAAGAGCAACTCGGTCGCCGCATACACTATTCTCAGAATGACTTGGTT
GAGTACTCACCAGTCACAGAAAAGCATCTTACGGATGGCATGACAGTAAGAGAATTATGCAGTGCTGCCA
TAACCATGAGTGATAACACTGCGGCCAACTTACTTCTGACAACGATCGGAGGACCGAAGGAGCTAACCGC
TTTTTTGCACAACATGGGGGATCATGTAACTCGCCTTGATCGTTGGGAACCGGAGCTGAATGAAGCCATA
CCAAACGACGAGCGTGACACCACGATGCCTGCAGCAATGGCAACAACGTTGCGCAAACTATTAACTGGCG
AACTACTTACTCTAGCTTCCCGGCAACAATTAATAGACTGGATGGAGGCGGATAAAGTTGCAGGACCACT
TCTGCGCTCGGCCCTTCCGGCTGGCTGGTTTATTGCTGATAAATCTGGAGCCGGTGAGCGTGGGTCTCGC
GGTATCATTGCAGCACTGGGGCCAGATGGTAAGCCCTCCCGTATCGTAGTTATCTACACGACGGGGAGTC
AGGCAACTATGGATGAACGAAATAGACAGATCGCTGAGATAGGTGCCTCACTGATTAAGCATTGGTAACT
GTCAGACCAAGTTTACTCATATATACTTTAGATTGATTTAAAACTTCATTTTTAATTTAAAAGGATCTAG
GTGAAGATCCTTTTTGATAATCTCATGACCAAAATCCCTTAACGTGAGTTTTCGTTCCACTGAGCGTCAG
ACCCCGTAGAAAAGATCAAAGGATCTTCTTGAGATCCTTTTTTTCTGCGCGTAATCTGCTGCTTGCAAAC
AAAAAAACCACCGCTACCAGCGGTGGTTTGTTTGCCGGATCAAGAGCTACCAACTCTTTTTCCGAAGGTA
ACTGGCTTCAGCAGAGCGCAGATACCAAATACTGTCCTTCTAGTGTAGCCGTAGTTAGGCCACCACTTCA
AGAACTCTGTAGCACCGCCTACATACCTCGCTCTGCTAATCCTGTTACCAGTGGCTGCTGCCAGTGGCGA
TAAGTCGTGTCTTACCGGGTTGGACTCAAGACGATAGTTACCGGATAAGGCGCAGCGGTCGGGCTGAACG
GGGGGTTCGTGCACACAGCCCAGCTTGGAGCGAACGACCTACACCGAACTGAGATACCTACAGCGTGAGC
TATGAGAAAGCGCCACGCTTCCCGAAGGGAGAAAGGCGGACAGGTATCCGGTAAGCGGCAGGGTCGGAAC
AGGAGAGCGCACGAGGGAGCTTCCAGGGGGAAACGCCTGGTATCTTTATAGTCCTGTCGGGTTTCGCCAC
CTCTGACTTGAGCGTCGATTTTTGTGATGCTCGTCAGGGGGGCGGAGCCTATGGAAAAACGCCAGCAACG
CGGCCTTTTTACGGTTCCTGGCCTTTTGCTGGCCTTTTGCTCACATGTTCTTTCCTGCGTTATCCCCTGA
TTCTGTGGATAACCGTATTACCGCCTTTGAGTGAGCTGATACCGCTCGCCGCAGCCGAACGACCGAGCGC
AGCGAGTCAGTGAGCGAGGAAGCGGAAGAGCGCCTGATGCGGTATTTTCTCCTTACGCATCTGTGCGGTA
TTTCACACCGCATATATGGTGCACTCTCAGTACAATCTGCTCTGATGCCGCATAGTTAAGCCAGTATACA
CTCCGCTATCGCTACGTGACTGGGTCATGGCTGCGCCCCGACACCCGCCAACACCCGCTGACGCGCCCTG
ACGGGCTTGTCTGCTCCCGGCATCCGCTTACAGACAAGCTGTGACCGTCTCCGGGAGCTGCATGTGTCAG
AGGTTTTCACCGTCATCACCGAAACGCGCGAGGCAGCTGCGGTAAAGCTCATCAGCGTGGTCGTGAAGCG
ATTCACAGATGTCTGCCTGTTCATCCGCGTCCAGCTCGTTGAGTTTCTCCAGAAGCGTTAATGTCTGGCT
TCTGATAAAGCGGGCCATGTTAAGGGCGGTTTTTTCCTGTTTGGTCACTGATGCCTCCGTGTAAGGGGGA
TTTCTGTTCATGGGGGTAATGATACCGATGAAACGAGAGAGGATGCTCACGATACGGGTTACTGATGATG
AACATGCCCGGTTACTGGAACGTTGTGAGGGTAAACAACTGGCGGTATGGATGCGGCGGGACCAGAGAAA
AATCACTCAGGGTCAATGCCAGCGCTTCGTTAATACAGATGTAGGTGTTCCACAGGGTAGCCAGCAGCAT
CCTGCGATGCAGATCCGGAACATAATGGTGCAGGGCGCTGACTTCCGCGTTTCCAGACTTTACGAAACAC
GGAAACCGAAGACCATTCATGTTGTTGCTCAGGTCGCAGACGTTTTGCAGCAGCAGTCGCTTCACGTTCG
CTCGCGTATCGGTGATTCATTCTGCTAACCAGTAAGGCAACCCCGCCAGCCTAGCCGGGTCCTCAACGAC
AGGAGCACGATCATGCGCACCCGTGGCCAGGACCCAACGCTGCCCGAGATCTCGATCCCGCGAAATTAAT
ACGACTCACTATAGGGAGACCACAACGGTTTCCCTCTAGAAATAATTTTGTTTAACTTTAAGAAGGAGAT
ATACATATGTCGTACTACCATCACCATCACCATCACGATTACGACATCCCAACGACCGAAAACCTGTATT
TTCAGGGCGCCATGATGAGGCTTTCGGCTCCCGGTCAACTGGATGATGACCTGTGCCTGTTGGGGGACGT
CCAGGTGCCGGTGTTCCTGCTGCGTCTCGGTGAGGCGAGCTGGGCGCTGGTTGAAGGAGGGATCAGCCGG
GATGCCGAATTGGTTTGGGCGGACCTGTGCCGCTGGGTCGCCGACCCGTCCCAGGTGCACTACTGGCTGA
TCACCCACAAGCACTACGACCACTGCGGCCTGCTGCCCTACCTGTGTCCGCGGCTGCCGAACGTACAGGT
CCTGGCGTCCGAGCGGACCTGCCAGGCCTGGAAGTCGGAAAGCGCGGTGCGGGTGGTCGAGCGCTTGAAC
CGGCAACTGTTGCGTGCGGAGCAGCGGTTGCCCGAGGCCTGTGCCTGGGACGCTCTGCCGGTTCGCGCGG
TGGCCGACGGCGAGTGGCTGGAGCTGGGACCGCGGCATCGCCTGCAGGTCATAGAGGCCCACGGCCACAG
CGACGATCACGTGGTTTTCTACGACGTGCGACGCCGACGCCTGTTCTGCGGCGATGCCCTGGGCGAGTTC
GACGAGGCAGAGGGGGTGTGGCGGCCGCTGGTGTTCGACGACATGGAGGCTTACCTGGAGTCCCTGGAAC
GTCTGCAGCGTCTGCCGACCCTGCTGCAACTGATCCCGGGACACGGCGGCCTGCTGCGGGGGCGGCTGGC
CGCGGATGGGGCCGAGTCGGCCTATACCGAGTGTCTGCGCCTGTGCCGGCGGTTGCTCTGGCGCCAGTCC
ATGGGCGAATCCCTCGACGAACTGAGCGAGGAGCTGCACCGCGCCTGGGGTGGGCAGAGCGTCGACTTCC
TGCCCGGCGAACTGCACCTGGGGAGCATGCGCCGGATGCTGGAGATTCTCTCCCGCCAGGCGCTGCCTCT
GGACTGAGGATCCGAATTCGAGCTCCGTCGACAAGCTTGCGGCCGCACTCGAGCACCACCACCACCACCA
CTGAGATCCGGCTGCTAACAAAGCCCGAAAGGAAGCTGAGTTGGCTGCTGCCACCGCTGAGCAATAACTA
GCATAACCCCTTGGGGCCTCTAAACGGGTCTTGAGGGGTTTTTTGCTGAAAGGAGGAACTATATCCGGAT
