Features (pLannotate 1.2.2; 15 found; start..end, strand, type, name):
     86..104     +  promoter       T7 promoter: promoter for bacteriophage T7 RNA polymerase
    136..158     +  RBS            RBS: efficient ribosome binding site from bacteriophage T7 gene 10 (Olins and Rangwala, 1989)
    176..195     +  CDS            8xHis (fragment): 8xHis affinity tag
    217..237     +  CDS            TEV site: tobacco etch virus (TEV) protease recognition and cleavage site
    241..1143    +  CDS            pqsE: PQSE_PSEAE - Experimental evidence at protein level: Swiss-Prot protein existence level 1. Required for the biosynthesis of the quorum-sensing signaling molecules 2-heptyl-4(1H)-quinolone (HHQ) and 2-heptyl-3-hydroxy-4(1H)- quinolone (Pseudomonas quinolone signal or PQS), which are important for biofilm formation and virulence. Catalyzes the hydrolysis of the intermediate 2-aminobenzoylacetyl-CoA (2-ABA-CoA) to form 2- aminobenzoylacetate (2-ABA), the precursor of HHQ. In vitro, can also hydrolyze other substrates such as S-ethyl-acetothioacetate and acetoacetyl-CoA, but is inactive against an
   1193..1210    +  CDS            9xHis (fragment): 9xHis affinity tag
   1220..1269    +  CDS            SET1 (fragment): solubility-enhancement tag derived from T7 phage gene 10B
   1277..1324    +  terminator     T7 terminator: transcription terminator for bacteriophage T7 RNA polymerase
   1361..1789    +  rep_origin     f1 ori (sequence partly withheld): f1 bacteriophage origin of replication; arrow indicates direction of (+) strand synthesis
   1842..1946    +  promoter       AmpR promoter: bla
   1947..2807    +  CDS            AmpR: β-lactamase; bla; confers resistance to ampicillin, carbenicillin, and related antibiotics
   2978..3566    +  rep_origin     ori: high-copy-number ColE1/pMB1/pBR322/pUC origin of replication
   3752..3891    -  misc_feature   bom: basis of mobility region from pBR322
   3993..4184    -  CDS            rop: Rop protein, which maintains plasmids at low copy number; rop
   4201..4581    +  CDS            YPB1_ECOLX: Protein predicted: Swiss-Prot protein existence level 4. From Escherichia coli.
>Addgene plasmid #97019 | pEAHISPApqsE | addgene full sequence | sequence record 182529 | Addgene NGS Result
TAGCCGGGTCCTCAACGACAGGAGCACGATCATGCGCACCCGTGGCCAGGACCCAACGCTGCCCGAGATC
TCGATCCCGCGAAATTAATACGACTCACTATAGGGAGACCACAACGGTTTCCCTCTAGAAATAATTTTGT
TTAACTTTAAGAAGGAGATATACATATGTCGTACTACCATCACCATCACCATCACGATTACGACATCCCA
ACGACCGAAAACCTGTATTTTCAGGGCGTCATGATGAGGCTTTCGGCTCCCGGTCAACTGGATGATGACC
TGTGCCTGTTGGGGGACGTCCAGGTGCCGGTGTTCCTGCTGCGTCTCGGTGAGGCGAGCTGGGCGCTGGT
TGAAGGAGGGATCAGCCGGGATGCCGAATTGGTTTGGGCGGACCTGTGCCGCTGGGTCGCTGACCCGTCC
CAGGTGCACTACTGGCTGATCACCCACAAGCACTACGACCACTGCGGCCTGCTGCCCTACCTGTGTCCGC
GGCTGCCGAACGTACAGGTCCTGGCGTCCGAGCGGACCTGCCAGGCCTGGAAGTCGGAAAGCGCGGTGCG
GGTGGTCGAGCGCTTGAACCGGCAACTGTTGCGTGCGGAGCAGCGGTTGCCCGAGGCCTGTGCCTGGGAC
GCTCTGCCGGTTCGCGCGGTGGCCGACGGCGAGTGGCTGGAGCTGGGACCGCGGCATCGCCTGCAGGTCA
TAGAGGCCCACGGCCACAGCGACGATCACGTGGTTTTCTACGACGTGCGACGCCGACGCCTGTTCTGCGG
CGATGCCCTGGGCGAGTTCGACGAGGCAGAGGGGGTGTGGCGGCCGCTGGTGTTCGACGACATGGAGGCT
TACCTGGAGTCCCTGGAACGTCTGCAGCGTCTGCCGACCCTGCTGCAACTGATCCCGGGACACGGCGGCC
TGCTGCGGGGGCGGCTGGCCGCGGATGGGGCCGAGTCGGCCTATACCGAGTGTCTGCGCCTGTGCCGGCG
GTTGCTCTGGCGCCAGTCCATGGGCGAATCCCTCGACGAACTGAGCGAGGAGCTGCACCGCGCCTGGGGT
GGGCAGAGCGTCGACTTCCTGCCCGGCGAACTGCACCTGGGGAGCATGCGCCGGATGCTGGAGATTCTCT
CCCGCCAGGCGCTGCCTCTGGACTGAGGATCCGAATTCGAGCTCCGTCGACAAGCTTGCGGCCGCACTCG
AGCACCACCACCACCACCACTGAGATCCGGCTGCTAACAAAGCCCGAAAGGAAGCTGAGTTGGCTGCTGC
CACCGCTGAGCAATAACTAGCATAACCCCTTGGGGCCTCTAAACGGGTCTTGAGGGGTTTTTTGCTGAAA
GGAGGAACTATATCCGGATTGGCGAATGGG
[124 nt withheld, positions 1361-1484]
C
[91 nt withheld, positions 1486-1576]
A
[49 nt withheld, positions 1578-1626]
CCTTTGACGTTGGAGTCCACGTTCTTT
[37 nt withheld, positions 1654-1690]
ACCCTATCTCGGTCTATTCTTTTGATTTATAAGGGATTTTGCCGATTTCGGCCTATTGGTTAAAAAATGA
GCTGATTTAACAAAAATTTAACGCGAATTTTAACAAAATATTAACGCTTACAATTTAGGTGGCACTTTTC
GGGGAAATGTGCGCGGAACCCCTATTTGTTTATTTTTCTAAATACATTCAAATATGTATCCGCTCATGAG
ACAATAACCCTGATAAATGCTTCAATAATATTGAAAAAGGAAGAGTATGAGTATTCAACATTTCCGTGTC
GCCCTTATTCCCTTTTTTGCGGCATTTTGCCTTCCTGTTTTTGCTCACCCAGAAACGCTGGTGAAAGTAA
AAGATGCTGAAGATCAGTTGGGTGCACGAGTGGGTTACATCGAACTGGATCTCAACAGCGGTAAGATCCT
TGAGAGTTTTCGCCCCGAAGAACGTTTTCCAATGATGAGCACTTTTAAAGTTCTGCTATGTGGCGCGGTA
TTATCCCGTATTGACGCCGGGCAAGAGCAACTCGGTCGCCGCATACACTATTCTCAGAATGACTTGGTTG
AGTACTCACCAGTCACAGAAAAGCATCTTACGGATGGCATGACAGTAAGAGAATTATGCAGTGCTGCCAT
AACCATGAGTGATAACACTGCGGCCAACTTACTTCTGACAACGATCGGAGGACCGAAGGAGCTAACCGCT
TTTTTGCACAACATGGGGGATCATGTAACTCGCCTTGATCGTTGGGAACCGGAGCTGAATGAAGCCATAC
CAAACGACGAGCGTGACACCACGATGCCTGCAGCAATGGCAACAACGTTGCGCAAACTATTAACTGGCGA
ACTACTTACTCTAGCTTCCCGGCAACAATTAATAGACTGGATGGAGGCGGATAAAGTTGCAGGACCACTT
CTGCGCTCGGCCCTTCCGGCTGGCTGGTTTATTGCTGATAAATCTGGAGCCGGTGAGCGTGGGTCTCGCG
GTATCATTGCAGCACTGGGGCCAGATGGTAAGCCCTCCCGTATCGTAGTTATCTACACGACGGGGAGTCA
GGCAACTATGGATGAACGAAATAGACAGATCGCTGAGATAGGTGCCTCACTGATTAAGCATTGGTAACTG
TCAGACCAAGTTTACTCATATATACTTTAGATTGATTTAAAACTTCATTTTTAATTTAAAAGGATCTAGG
TGAAGATCCTTTTTGATAATCTCATGACCAAAATCCCTTAACGTGAGTTTTCGTTCCACTGAGCGTCAGA
CCCCGTAGAAAAGATCAAAGGATCTTCTTGAGATCCTTTTTTTCTGCGCGTAATCTGCTGCTTGCAAACA
AAAAAACCACCGCTACCAGCGGTGGTTTGTTTGCCGGATCAAGAGCTACCAACTCTTTTTCCGAAGGTAA
CTGGCTTCAGCAGAGCGCAGATACCAAATACTGTCCTTCTAGTGTAGCCGTAGTTAGGCCACCACTTCAA
GAACTCTGTAGCACCGCCTACATACCTCGCTCTGCTAATCCTGTTACCAGTGGCTGCTGCCAGTGGCGAT
AAGTCGTGTCTTACCGGGTTGGACTCAAGACGATAGTTACCGGATAAGGCGCAGCGGTCGGGCTGAACGG
GGGGTTCGTGCACACAGCCCAGCTTGGAGCGAACGACCTACACCGAACTGAGATACCTACAGCGTGAGCT
ATGAGAAAGCGCCACGCTTCCCGAAGGGAGAAAGGCGGACAGGTATCCGGTAAGCGGCAGGGTCGGAACA
GGAGAGCGCACGAGGGAGCTTCCAGGGGGAAACGCCTGGTATCTTTATAGTCCTGTCGGGTTTCGCCACC
TCTGACTTGAGCGTCGATTTTTGTGATGCTCGTCAGGGGGGCGGAGCCTATGGAAAAACGCCAGCAACGC
GGCCTTTTTACGGTTCCTGGCCTTTTGCTGGCCTTTTGCTCACATGTTCTTTCCTGCGTTATCCCCTGAT
TCTGTGGATAACCGTATTACCGCCTTTGAGTGAGCTGATACCGCTCGCCGCAGCCGAACGACCGAGCGCA
GCGAGTCAGTGAGCGAGGAAGCGGAAGAGCGCCTGATGCGGTATTTTCTCCTTACGCATCTGTGCGGTAT
TTCACACCGCAATGGTGCACTCTCAGTACAATCTGCTCTGATGCCGCATAGTTAAGCCAGTATACACTCC
GCTATCGCTACGTGACTGGGTCATGGCTGCGCCCCGACACCCGCCAACACCCGCTGACGCGCCCTGACGG
GCTTGTCTGCTCCCGGCATCCGCTTACAGACAAGCTGTGACCGTCTCCGGGAGCTGCATGTGTCAGAGGT
TTTCACCGTCATCACCGAAACGCGCGAGGCAGCTGCGGTAAAGCTCATCAGCGTGGTCGTGAAGCGATTC
ACAGATGTCTGCCTGTTCATCCGCGTCCAGCTCGTTGAGTTTCTCCAGAAGCGTTAATGTCTGGCTTCTG
ATAAAGCGGGCCATGTTAAGGGCGGTTTTTTCCTGTTTGGTCACTGATGCCTCCGTGTAAGGGGGATTTC
TGTTCATGGGGGTAATGATACCGATGAAACGAGAGAGGATGCTCACGATACGGGTTACTGATGATGAACA
TGCCCGGTTACTGGAACGTTGTGAGGGTAAACAACTGGCGGTATGGATGCGGCGGGACCAGAGAAAAATC
ACTCAGGGTCAATGCCAGCGCTTCGTTAATACAGATGTAGGTGTTCCACAGGGTAGCCAGCAGCATCCTG
CGATGCAGATCCGGAACATAATGGTGCAGGGCGCTGACTTCCGCGTTTCCAGACTTTACGAAACACGGAA
ACCGAAGACCATTCATGTTGTTGCTCAGGTCGCAGACGTTTTGCAGCAGCAGTCGCTTCACGTTCGCTCG
CGTATCGGTGATTCATTCTGCTAACCAGTAAGGCAACCCCGCCAGCC
